Addgene plasmid #216963: pET26b(modified)-N-Lg
Purpose: Expression of GvpN-Linker-Large BiT
Depositing lab: George Lu. Depositing organization: Rice University. Publication: Elucidating the assembly of gas vesicles by systematic protein-protein interaction analysis. Iburg M, Anderson AP, Wong VT, Anton ED, He A, Lu GJ. EMBO J. 2024 Oct;43(19):4156-4172. doi: 10.1038/s44318-024-00178-2. Epub 2024 Sep 3. PubMed 39227754.
Backbone
  Vector backbone: pET26b
  Vector type: Bacterial Expression
Growth in bacteria
  Bacterial resistance: Spectinomycin, 50 μg/mL
  Growth temperature: 30°C
  Growth strain: DH5alpha
  Copy number: Low Copy
Gene/Insert
  Gene/Insert name: GvpN-Linker-Large BiT
  Species: Synthetic; Priestia megaterium
  Tag / fusion protein: Split Nanoluciferase LargeBiT-FLAG (C terminal on insert)
  Cloning method: Gibson Cloning
Terms and licenses: Academic/Nonprofit Terms; Industry Terms: Not Available to Industry
Depositor comments: Please visit https://www.biorxiv.org/content/10.1101/2023.07.23.550228v1 for bioRxiv preprint.
How to cite: pET26b(modified)-N-Lg was a gift from George Lu (Addgene plasmid # 216963 ; http://n2t.net/addgene:216963 ; RRID:Addgene_216963)
