[The description below was written by a language model from this plasmid's Addgene catalogue record and pLannotate feature annotations shown in this document.]
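Description:
pET26b(modified)-N-Lg is a bacterial expression plasmid of about 6.9 kb, built on a pET26b backbone that has been altered from the standard vector. In place of the usual pET26b marker and origin, the annotated sequence carries an aadA (SmR) gene conferring spectinomycin/streptomycin resistance and a CloDF13 (CDF) origin of replication, detected as two fragments alongside a short RSF-like fragment. This matches the catalogue listing of spectinomycin selection and low copy number. The CDF origin is compatible with other common replicons, so the plasmid can be maintained together with a second plasmid in the same E. coli cell. Backbone remnants include an f1 origin, the bom site, rop, and short fragments annotated as tetracycline-resistance sequence flanking the lacI cassette.

The payload is a fusion of GvpN, a gas vesicle protein from Priestia megaterium, joined through a linker to the Large BiT fragment of split NanoLuc luciferase, with a C-terminal FLAG tag according to the catalogue. Expression is driven by a T7 promoter with an adjacent lac operator and the T7 gene 10 ribosome binding site, ends at a T7 terminator, and is held under IPTG-inducible control by the plasmid-encoded lacI repressor. It therefore requires a host supplying T7 RNA polymerase. The feature table recognises the Large BiT portion as a NanoLuc fragment. The roughly 1 kb unannotated stretch upstream of it presumably holds GvpN and the linker, and FLAG is not annotated separately. The construct serves as one half of a split-luciferase complementation assay: luminescence is restored when GvpN-LgBiT associates with a partner carrying the complementary small fragment. This supports the associated work on systematically mapping protein-protein interactions in gas vesicle assembly.
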