Features (pLannotate 1.2.2; 20 found; start..end, strand, type, name):
     13..441     +  rep_origin     f1 ori (sequence partly withheld): f1 bacteriophage origin of replication; arrow indicates direction of (+) strand synthesis
    494..551     +  promoter       AmpR promoter (fragment): bla
    560..1351    -  CDS            SmR: aminoglycoside adenylyltransferase (Murphy, 1985); aadA; confers resistance to spectinomycin and streptomycin
   1473..1570    +  rep_origin     CloDF13 ori (fragment): Plasmids containing the CloDF13 (CDF) origin of replication can be propagated in E. coli cells that contain additional plasmids with compatible origins.
   1595..2276    +  rep_origin     CloDF13 ori (fragment): Plasmids containing the CloDF13 (CDF) origin of replication can be propagated in E. coli cells that contain additional plasmids with compatible origins.
   2324..2457    +  rep_origin     RSF ori (fragment): Plasmids containing the RSF 1030 origin of replication can be propagated in E. coli cells that contain additional plasmids with compatible origins.
   2462..2601    -  misc_feature   bom: basis of mobility region from pBR322
   2703..2894    -  CDS            rop: Rop protein, which maintains plasmids at low copy number; rop
   2911..3291    +  CDS            YPB1_ECOLX: Protein predicted: Swiss-Prot protein existence level 4. From Escherichia coli.
   3363..3654    -  CDS            TcR (fragment): tetracycline efflux protein; tet; confers resistance to tetracycline
   3669..3690    -  protein_bind   CAP binding site: CAP binding activates transcription in the presence of cAMP. E. coli catabolite activator protein
   3703..4785    -  CDS            lacI: lac repressor; lacI; The lac repressor binds to the lac operator to inhibit transcription in E. coli. This inhibition can be relieved by adding lactose or isopropyl-β-D-thiogalactopyranoside (IPTG).
   4786..4863    -  promoter       lacI promoter: lacI
   4871..5150    -  CDS            TcR (fragment): tetracycline efflux protein; tet; confers resistance to tetracycline
   5172..5190    +  promoter       T7 promoter: promoter for bacteriophage T7 RNA polymerase
   5191..5215    +  protein_bind   lac operator: The lac repressor binds to the lac operator to inhibit transcription in E. coli. This inhibition can be relieved by adding lactose or isopropyl-β-D-thiogalactopyranoside (IPTG). lac repressor encoded by lacI
   5230..5252    +  RBS            RBS: efficient ribosome binding site from bacteriophage T7 gene 10 (Olins and Rangwala, 1989)
   6238..6709    +  CDS            Nluc (fragment): NanoLuc® luciferase human codon-optimized
   6774..6823    +  CDS            SET1 (fragment): solubility-enhancement tag derived from T7 phage gene 10B
   6831..6878    +  terminator     T7 terminator: transcription terminator for bacteriophage T7 RNA polymerase
>Addgene plasmid #216963 | pET26b(modified)-N-Lg | addgene full sequence | sequence record 446658 | Addgene NGS Result
TTGGCGAATGGG
[124 nt withheld, positions 13-136]
C
[91 nt withheld, positions 138-228]
A
[49 nt withheld, positions 230-278]
CCTTTGACGTTGGAGTCCACGTTCTTT
[37 nt withheld, positions 306-342]
ACCCTATCTCGGTCTATTCTTTTGATTTATAAGGGATTTTGCCGATTTCGGCCTATTGGTTAAAAAATGA
GCTGATTTAACAAAAATTTAACGCGAATTTTAACAAAATATTAACGCTTACAATTTAGGTGGCACTTTTC
GGGGAAATGTGCGCGGAACCCCTATTTGTTTATTTTTCTAAATACATTCAAATATGTATCCGCTCATGAA
TTAATTCTTATTTGCCGACTACCTTGGTGATCTCGCCTTTCACGTAGTGGACAAATTCTTCCAACTGATC
TGCGCGCGAGGCCAAGCGATCTTCTTCTTGTCCAAGATAAGCCTGTCTAGCTTCAAGTATGACGGGCTGA
TACTGGGCCGGCAGGCGCTCCATTGCCCAGTCGGCAGCGACATCCTTCGGCGCGATTTTGCCGGTTACTG
CGCTGTACCAAATGCGGGACAACGTAAGCACTACATTTCGCTCATCGCCAGCCCAGTCGGGCGGCGAGTT
CCATAGCGTTAAGGTTTCATTTAGCGCCTCAAATAGATCCTGTTCAGGAACCGGATCAAAGAGTTCCTCC
GCCGCTGGACCTACCAAGGCAACGCTATGTTCTCTTGCTTTTGTCAGCAAGATAGCCAGATCAATGTCGA
TCGTGGCTGGCTCGAAGATACCTGCAAGAATGTCATTGCGCTGCCATTCTCCAAATTGCAGTTCGCGCTT
AGCTGGATAACGCCACGGAATGATGTCGTCGTGCACAACAATGGTGACTTCTACAGCGCGGAGAATCTCG
CTCTCTCCAGGGGAAGCCGAAGTTTCCAAAAGGTCGTTGATCAAAGCTCGCCGCGTTGTTTCATCAAGCC
TTACGGTCACCGTAACCAGCAAATCAATATCACTGTGTGGCTTCAGGCCGCCATCCACTGCGGAGCCGTA
CAAATGTACGGCCAGCAACGTCGGTTCGAGATGGCGCTCGATGACGCCAACTACCTCTGATAGTTGAGTC
GATACTTCGGCGATCACCGCTTCCCTCATAACACCCCTTGTATTACTGTTTATGTAAGCAGACAGTTTTA
TTGTTCATGACCAAAATCCCTTAACGTGAGTTTTCGTTCCACTGAGCGTCAGACCCCGTAGAAAAGATCA
AAGGATCTTCGATCAAAGGATCTTCTTGAGATCCTTTTTTTCTGCGCGTAATCTTTTGCCCTGTAAACGA
AAAAACCACCTGGGGAGGTGGTTTGATCGAAGGTTAAGCAGTTCCCCAACTGACTTAACCTTCGAAAAAA
CCACCTGGGGAGGTGGTTTGATCGAAGGTTAAGTCAGTTGGGGAACTGCTTAACCGTGGTAACTGGCTTT
CGCAGAGCACAGCAACCAAATCTGTCCTTCCAGTGTAGCCGGACTTTGGCGCACACTTCAAGAGCAACCG
CGTGTTTAGCTAAACAAATCCTCTGCGAACTCCCAGTTACCAATGGCTGCTGCCAGTGGCGTTTTACCGT
GCTTTTCCGGGTTGGACTCAAGTGAACAGTTACCGGATAAGGCGCAGCAGTCGGGCTGAACGGGGAGTTC
TTGCTTACAGCCCAGCTTGGAGCGAACGACCTACACCGAGCCGAGATACCAGTGTGTGAGCTATGAGAAA
GCGCCACACTTCCCGTAAGGGAGAAAGGCGGAACAGGTATCCGGTAAACGGCAGGGTCGGAACAGGAGAG
CGCAAGAGGGAGCGACCCGCCGGAAACGGTGGGGATCTTTAAGTCCTGTCGGGTTTCGCCCGTACTGTCA
GATTCATGGTTGAGCCTCACGGCTCCCACAGATGCACCGGAAAAGCGTCTGTTTATGTGAACTCTGGCAG
GAGGGCGGAGCCTATGGAAAAACGCCACCGGCGCGGCCCTGCTGTTTTGCCTCACATGTTAGTCCCCTGC
TTATCCACGGAATCTGTGGGTAACTTTGTATGTGTCCGCAGCGCAACGCCAGCAACGCGGCCTTTTTACG
GTTCCTGGCCTTTTGCTGGCCTTTTGCTCACATGTTCTTTCCTGCGTTATCCCCTGATTCTGTGGATAAC
CGTATTACCGCCTTTGAGTGAGCTGATACCGCTCGCCGCAGCCGAACGACCGAGCGCAGCGAGTCAGTGA
GCGAGGAAGCGGAAGAGCGCCTGATGCGGTATTTTCTCCTTACGCATCTGTGCGGTATTTCACACCGCAA
TGGTGCACTCTCAGTACAATCTGCTCTGATGCCGCATAGTTAAGCCAGTATACACTCCGCTATCGCTACG
TGACTGGGTCATGGCTGCGCCCCGACACCCGCCAACACCCGCTGACGCGCCCTGACGGGCTTGTCTGCTC
CCGGCATCCGCTTACAGACAAGCTGTGACCGTCTCCGGGAGCTGCATGTGTCAGAGGTTTTCACCGTCAT
CACCGAAACGCGCGAGGCAGCTGCGGTAAAGCTCATCAGCGTGGTCGTGAAGCGATTCACAGATGTCTGC
CTGTTCATCCGCGTCCAGCTCGTTGAGTTTCTCCAGAAGCGTTAATGTCTGGCTTCTGATAAAGCGGGCC
ATGTTAAGGGCGGTTTTTTCCTGTTTGGTCACTGATGCCTCCGTGTAAGGGGGATTTCTGTTCATGGGGG
TAATGATACCGATGAAACGAGAGAGGATGCTCACGATACGGGTTACTGATGATGAACATGCCCGGTTACT
GGAACGTTGTGAGGGTAAACAACTGGCGGTATGGATGCGGCGGGACCAGAGAAAAATCACTCAGGGTCAA
TGCCAGCGCTTCGTTAATACAGATGTAGGTGTTCCACAGGGTAGCCAGCAGCATCCTGCGATGCAGATCC
GGAACATAATGGTGCAGGGCGCTGACTTCCGCGTTTCCAGACTTTACGAAACACGGAAACCGAAGACCAT
TCATGTTGTTGCTCAGGTCGCAGACGTTTTGCAGCAGCAGTCGCTTCACGTTCGCTCGCGTATCGGTGAT
TCATTCTGCTAACCAGTAAGGCAACCCCGCCAGCCTAGCCGGGTCCTCAACGACAGGAGCACGATCATGC
GCACCCGTGGGGCCGCCATGCCGGCGATAATGGCCTGCTTCTCGCCGAAACGTTTGGTGGCGGGACCAGT
GACGAAGGCTTGAGCGAGGGCGTGCAAGATTCCGAATACCGCAAGCGACAGGCCGATCATCGTCGCGCTC
CAGCGAAAGCGGTCCTCGCCGAAAATGACCCAGAGCGCTGCCGGCACCTGTCCTACGAGTTGCATGATAA
AGAAGACAGTCATAAGTGCGGCGACGATAGTCATGCCCCGCGCCCACCGGAAGGAGCTGACTGGGTTGAA
GGCTCTCAAGGGCATCGGTCGAGATCCCGGTGCCTAATGAGTGAGCTAACTTACATTAATTGCGTTGCGC
TCACTGCCCGCTTTCCAGTCGGGAAACCTGTCGTGCCAGCTGCATTAATGAATCGGCCAACGCGCGGGGA
GAGGCGGTTTGCGTATTGGGCGCCAGGGTGGTTTTTCTTTTCACCAGTGAGACGGGCAACAGCTGATTGC
CCTTCACCGCCTGGCCCTGAGAGAGTTGCAGCAAGCGGTCCACGCTGGTTTGCCCCAGCAGGCGAAAATC
CTGTTTGATGGTGGTTAACGGCGGGATATAACATGAGCTGTCTTCGGTATCGTCGTATCCCACTACCGAG
ATATCCGCACCAACGCGCAGCCCGGACTCGGTAATGGCGCGCATTGCGCCCAGCGCCATCTGATCGTTGG
CAACCAGCATCGCAGTGGGAACGATGCCCTCATTCAGCATTTGCATGGTTTGTTGAAAACCGGACATGGC
ACTCCAGTCGCCTTCCCGTTCCGCTATCGGCTGAATTTGATTGCGAGTGAGATATTTATGCCAGCCAGCC
AGACGCAGACGCGCCGAGACAGAACTTAATGGGCCCGCTAACAGCGCGATTTGCTGGTGACCCAATGCGA
CCAGATGCTCCACGCCCAGTCGCGTACCGTCTTCATGGGAGAAAATAATACTGTTGATGGGTGTCTGGTC
AGAGACATCAAGAAATAACGCCGGAACATTAGTGCAGGCAGCTTCCACAGCAATGGCATCCTGGTCATCC
AGCGGATAGTTAATGATCAGCCCACTGACGCGTTGCGCGAGAAGATTGTGCACCGCCGCTTTACAGGCTT
CGACGCCGCTTCGTTCTACCATCGACACCACCACGCTGGCACCCAGTTGATCGGCGCGAGATTTAATCGC
CGCGACAATTTGCGACGGCGCGTGCAGGGCCAGACTGGAGGTGGCAACGCCAATCAGCAACGACTGTTTG
CCCGCCAGTTGTTGTGCCACGCGGTTGGGAATGTAATTCAGCTCCGCCATCGCCGCTTCCACTTTTTCCC
GCGTTTTCGCAGAAACGTGGCTGGCCTGGTTCACCACGCGGGAAACGGTCTGATAAGAGACACCGGCATA
CTCTGCGACATCGTATAACGTTACTGGTTTCACATTCACCACCCTGAATTGACTCTCTTCCGGGCGCTAT
CATGCCATACCGCGAAAGGTTTTGCGCCATTCGATGGTGTCCGGGATCTCGACGCTCTCCCTTATGCGAC
TCCTGCATTAGGAAGCAGCCCAGTAGTAGGTTGAGGCCGTTGAGCACCGCCGCCGCAAGGAATGGTGCAT
GCAAGGAGATGGCGCCCAACAGTCCCCCGGCCACGGGGCCTGCCACCATACCCACGCCGAAACAAGCGCT
CATGAGCCCGAAGTGGCGAGCCCGATCTTCCCCATCGGTGATGTCGGCGATATAGGCGCCAGCAACCGCA
CCTGTGGCGCCGGTGATGCCGGCCACGATGCGTCCGGCGTAGAGGATCGAGATCTCGATCCCGCGAAATT
AATACGACTCACTATAGGGGAATTGTGAGCGGATAACAATTCCCCTCTAGAAATAATTTTGTTTAACTTT
AAGAAGGAGATATACATATGACCGTCTTAACAGACAAAAGGAAAAAAGGCAGTGGAGCTTTTATACAAGA
TGACGAGACAAAAGAGGTTCTTTCAAGAGCGCTGAGCTATTTAAAATCCGGCTATTCCATTCATTTTACA
GGTCCTGCCGGCGGAGGCAAAACCTCTTTAGCGCGAGCGCTTGCTAAAAAGAGAAAGCGTCCTGTAATGC
TGATGCACGGGAATCACGAGCTCAACAACAAAGATTTAATTGGCGATTTTACGGGATACACGAGCAAAAA
AGTAATCGACCAGTACGTTCGTTCTGTCTATAAAAAAGATGAACAGGTGAGTGAAAACTGGCAGGATGGC
CGATTGCTTGAAGCTGTAAAAAATGGCTATACGCTGATTTACGACGAATTTACTCGTTCTAAGCCTGCGA
CGAATAATATCTTTCTATCGATATTAGAAGAAGGCGTGCTGCCGCTGTATGGAGTAAAAATGACCGATCC
TTTTGTGCGCGTGCATCCCGATTTCCGCGTCATCTTCACAAGCAATCCAGCTGAGTATGCCGGCGTATAT
GATACGCAAGATGCGCTTCTCGACAGGTTAATTACCATGTTTATTGATTATAAAGACATCGACAGAGAGA
CAGCGATTTTAACGGAGAAAACGGACGTAGAAGAAGATGAAGCGCGCACAATTGTAACGCTCGTAGCAAA
CGTGCGAAACCGCTCTGGAGACGAAAACAGCAGCGGACTTAGCCTGCGGGCTTCGCTTATGATCGCTACC
CTTGCCACGCAGCAAGACATTCCTATCGATGGAAGTGACGAAGATTTTCAAACGTTATGTATCGATATTT
TGCATCATCCGCTTACCAAATGTTTGGATGAAGAAAATGCAAAAAGCAAAGCCGAAAAAATCATTTTAGA
AGAATGTAAGAATATAGACACTGAAGAAAAGGTTTCTCAAGGCAGTTCAGGTGGTGGCGGGAGCGGAGGT
GGAGGCTCGAGCGGTGTCTTCACACTCGAAGATTTCGTTGGGGACTGGGAACAGACAGCCGCCTACAACC
TGGACCAAGTCCTTGAACAGGGAGGTGTGTCCAGTTTGCTGCAGAATCTCGCCGTGTCCGTAACTCCGAT
CCAAAGGATTGTCCGGAGCGGTGAAAATGCCCTGAAGATCGACATCCATGTCATCATCCCGTATGAAGGT
CTGAGCGCCGACCAAATGGCCCAGATCGAAGAGGTGTTTAAGGTGGTGTACCCTGTGGATGATCATCACT
TTAAGGTGATCCTGCCCTATGGCACACTGGTAATCGACGGGGTTACGCCGAACATGCTGAACTATTTCGG
ACGGCCGTATGAAGGCATCGCCGTGTTCGACGGCAAAAAGATCACTGTAACAGGGACCCTGTGGAACGGC
AACAAAATTATCGACGAGCGCCTGATCACCCCCGACGGCTCCATGCTGTTCCGAGTAACCATCAACGATT
ATAAAGATGATGATGATAAAAGCTGAGGCTGTTTTGGCGGATGAGAGAAGATTGAGATCCGGCTGCTAAC
AAAGCCCGAAAGGAAGCTGAGTTGGCTGCTGCCACCGCTGAGCAATAACTAGCATAACCCCTTGGGGCCT
CTAAACGGGTCTTGAGGGGTTTTTTGCTGAAAGGAGGAACTATATCCGGA
